>Addgene plasmid #99148 | pHR-Tre3G-47xCAG-12xMS2 | depositor full sequence | sequence record 181536 | pHR-Tre3G-47xCAG-12xMS2 sequence 9723 bps
CTATAGTGTCACCTAAATCGTATGTGTATGATACATAAGGTTATGTATTAATTGTAGCCGCGTTCTAACG
ACAATATGTACAAGCCTAATTGTGTAGCATCTGGCTTACTGAAGCAGACCCTATCATCTCTCTCGTAAAC
TGCCGTCAGAGTCGGTTTGGTTGGACGAACCTTCTGAGTTTCTGGTAACGCCGTCCCGCACCCGGAAATG
GTCAGCGAACCAATCAGCAGGGTCATCGCTAGCCAGATCCTCTACGCCGGACGCATCGTGGCCGGCATCA
CCGGCGCCACAGGTGCGGTTGCTGGCGCCTATATCGCCGACATCACCGATGGGGAAGATCGGGCTCGCCA
CTTCGGGCTCATGAGCGCTTGTTTCGGCGTGGGTATGGTGGCAGGCCCCGTGGCCGGGGGACTGTTGGGC
GCCATCTCCTTGCATGCACCATTCCTTGCGGCGGCGGTGCTCAACGGCCTCAACCTACTACTGGGCTGCT
TCCTAATGCAGGAGTCGCATAAGGGAGAGCGTCGAATGGTGCACTCTCAGTACAATCTGCTCTGATGCCG
CATAGTTAAGCCAGCCCCGACACCCGCCAACACCCGCTGACGCGCCCTGACGGGCTTGTCTGCTCCCGGC
ATCCGCTTACAGACAAGCTGTGACCGTCTCCGGGAGCTGCATGTGTCAGAGGTTTTCACCGTCATCACCG
AAACGCGCGAGACGAAAGGGCCTCGTGATACGCCTATTTTTATAGGTTAATGTCATGATAATAATGGTTT
CTTAGACGTCAGGTGGCACTTTTCGGGGAAATGTGCGCGGAACCCCTATTTGTTTATTTTTCTAAATACA
TTCAAATATGTATCCGCTCATGAGACAATAACCCTGATAAATGCTTCAATAATATTGAAAAAGGAAGAGT
ATGAGTATTCAACATTTCCGTGTCGCCCTTATTCCCTTTTTTGCGGCATTTTGCCTTCCTGTTTTTGCTC
ACCCAGAAACGCTGGTGAAAGTAAAAGATGCTGAAGATCAGTTGGGTGCACGAGTGGGTTACATCGAACT
GGATCTCAACAGCGGTAAGATCCTTGAGAGTTTTCGCCCCGAAGAACGTTTTCCAATGATGAGCACTTTT
AAAGTTCTGCTATGTGGCGCGGTATTATCCCGTATTGACGCCGGGCAAGAGCAACTCGGTCGCCGCATAC
ACTATTCTCAGAATGACTTGGTTGAGTACTCACCAGTCACAGAAAAGCATCTTACGGATGGCATGACAGT
AAGAGAATTATGCAGTGCTGCCATAACCATGAGTGATAACACTGCGGCCAACTTACTTCTGACAACGATC
GGAGGACCGAAGGAGCTAACCGCTTTTTTGCACAACATGGGGGATCATGTAACTCGCCTTGATCGTTGGG
AACCGGAGCTGAATGAAGCCATACCAAACGACGAGCGTGACACCACGATGCCTGTAGCAATGGCAACAAC
GTTGCGCAAACTATTAACTGGCGAACTACTTACTCTAGCTTCCCGGCAACAATTAATAGACTGGATGGAG
GCGGATAAAGTTGCAGGACCACTTCTGCGCTCGGCCCTTCCGGCTGGCTGGTTTATTGCTGATAAATCTG
GAGCCGGTGAGCGTGGGTCTCGCGGTATCATTGCAGCACTGGGGCCAGATGGTAAGCCCTCCCGTATCGT
AGTTATCTACACGACGGGGAGTCAGGCAACTATGGATGAACGAAATAGACAGATCGCTGAGATAGGTGCC
TCACTGATTAAGCATTGGTAACTGTCAGACCAAGTTTACTCATATATACTTTAGATTGATTTAAAACTTC
ATTTTTAATTTAAAAGGATCTAGGTGAAGATCCTTTTTGATAATCTCATGACCAAAATCCCTTAACGTGA
GTTTTCGTTCCACTGAGCGTCAGACCCCGTAGAAAAGATCAAAGGATCTTCTTGAGATCCTTTTTTTCTG
CGCGTAATCTGCTGCTTGCAAACAAAAAAACCACCGCTACCAGCGGTGGTTTGTTTGCCGGATCAAGAGC
TACCAACTCTTTTTCCGAAGGTAACTGGCTTCAGCAGAGCGCAGATACCAAATACTGTCTTTCTAGTGTA
GCCGTAGTTAGGCCACCACTTCAAGAACTCTGTAGCACCGCCTACATACCTCGCTCTGCTAATCCTGTTA
CCAGTGGCTGCTGCCAGTGGCGATAAGTCGTGTCTTACCGGGTTGGACTCAAGACGATAGTTACCGGATA
AGGCGCAGCGGTCGGGCTGAACGGGGGGTTCGTGCACACAGCCCAGCTTGGAGCGAACGACCTACACCGA
ACTGAGATACCTACAGCGTGAGCTATGAGAAAGCGCCACGCTTCCCGAAGGGAGAAAGGCGGACAGGTAT
CCGGTAAGCGGCAGGGTCGGAACAGGAGAGCGCACGAGGGAGCTTCCAGGGGGAAACGCCTGGTATCTTT
ATAGTCCTGTCGGGTTTCGCCACCTCTGACTTGAGCGTCGATTTTTGTGATGCTCGTCAGGGGGGCGGAG
CCTATGGAAAAACGCCAGCAACGCGGCCTTTTTACGGTTCCTGGCCTTTTGCTGGCCTTTTGCTCACATG
TTCTTTCCTGCGTTATCCCCTGATTCTGTGGATAACCGTATTACCGCCTTTGAGTGAGCTGATACCGCTC
GCCGCAGCCGAACGACCGAGCGCAGCGAGTCAGTGAGCGAGGAAGCGGAAGAGCGCCCAATACGCAAACC
GCCTCTCCCCGCGCGTTGGCCGATTCATTAATGCAGCTGTGGAATGTGTGTCAGTTAGGGTGTGGAAAGT
CCCCAGGCTCCCCAGCAGGCAGAAGTATGCAAAGCATGCATCTCAATTAGTCAGCAACCAGGTGTGGAAA
GTCCCCAGGCTCCCCAGCAGGCAGAAGTATGCAAAGCATGCATCTCAATTAGTCAGCAACCATAGTCCCG
CCCCTAACTCCGCCCATCCCGCCCCTAACTCCGCCCAGTTCCGCCCATTCTCCGCCCCATGGCTGACTAA
TTTTTTTTATTTATGCAGAGGCCGAGGCCGCCTCGGCCTCTGAGCTATTCCAGAAGTAGTGAGGAGGCTT
TTTTGGAGGCCTAGGCTTTTGCAAAAAGCTTGGACACAAGACAGGCTTGCGAGATATGTTTGAGAATACC
ACTTTATCCCGCGTCAGGGAGAGGCAGTGCGTAAAAAGACGCGGACTCATGTGAAATACTGGTTTTTAGT
GCGCCAGATCTCTATAATCTCGCGCAACCTATTTTCCCCTCGAACACTTTTTAAGCCGTAGATAAACAGG
CTGGGACACTTCACATGAGCGAAAAATACATCGTCACCTGGGACATGTTGCAGATCCATGCACGTAAACT
CGCAAGCCGACTGATGCCTTCTGAACAATGGAAAGGCATTATTGCCGTAAGCCGTGGCGGTCTGTACCGG
GTGCGTTACTGGCGCGTGAACTGGGTATTCGTCATGTCGATACCGTTTGTATTTCCAGCTACGATCACGA
CAACCAGCGCGAGCTTAAAGTGCTGAAACGCGCAGAAGGCGATGGCGAAGGCTTCATCGTTATTGATGAC
CTGGTGGATACCGGTGGTACTGCGGTTGCGATTCGTGAAATGTATCCAAAAGCGCACTTTGTCACCATCT
TCGCAAAACCGGCTGGTCGTCCGCTGGTTGATGACTATGTTGTTGATATCCCGCAAGATACCTGGATTGA
ACAGCCGTGGGATATGGGCGTCGTATTCGTCCCGCCAATCTCCGGTCGCTAATCTTTTCAACGCCTGGCA
CTGCCGGGCGTTGTTCTTTTTAACTTCAGGCGGGTTACAATAGTTTCCAGTAAGTATTCTGGAGGCTGCA
TCCATGACACAGGCAAACCTGAGCGAAACCCTGTTCAAACCCCGCTTTAAACATCCTGAAACCTCGACGC
TAGTCCGCCGCTTTAATCACGGCGCACAACCGCCTGTGCAGTCGGCCCTTGATGGTAAAACCATCCCTCA
CTGGTATCGCATGATTAACCGTCTGATGTGGATCTGGCGCGGCATTGACCCACGCGAAATCCTCGACGTC
CAGGCACGTATTGTGATGAGCGATGCCGAACGTACCGACGATGATTTATACGATACGGTGATTGGCTACC
GTGGCGGCAACTGGATTTATGAGTGGGCCCCGGATCTTTGTGAAGGAACCTTACTTCTGTGGTGTGACAT
AATTGGACAAACTACCTACAGAGATTTAAAGCTCTAAGGTAAATATAAAATTTTTAAGTGTATAATGTGT
TAAACTACTGATTCTAATTGTTTGTGTATTTTAGATTCCAACCTATGGAACTGATGAATGGGAGCAGTGG
TGGAATGCCTTTAATGAGGAAAACCTGTTTTGCTCAGAAGAAATGCCATCTAGTGATGATGAGGCTACTG
CTGACTCTCAACATTCTACTCCTCCAAAAAAGAAGAGAAAGGTAGAAGACCCCAAGGACTTTCCTTCAGA
ATTGCTAAGTTTTTTGAGTCATGCTGTGTTTAGTAATAGAACTCTTGCTTGCTTTGCTATTTACACCACA
AAGGAAAAAGCTGCACTGCTATACAAGAAAATTATGGAAAAATATTCTGTAACCTTTATAAGTAGGCATA
ACAGTTATAATCATAACATACTGTTTTTTCTTACTCCACACAGGCATAGAGTGTCTGCTATTAATAACTA
TGCTCAAAAATTGTGTACCTTTAGCTTTTTAATTTGTAAAGGGGTTAATAAGGAATATTTGATGTATAGT
GCCTTGACTAGAGATCATAATCAGCCATACCACATTTGTAGAGGTTTTACTTGCTTTAAAAAACCTCCCA
CACCTCCCCCTGAACCTGAAACATAAAATGAATGCAATTGTTGTTGTTAACTTGTTTATTGCAGCTTATA
ATGGTTACAAATAAAGCAATAGCATCACAAATTTCACAAATAAAGCATTTTTTTCACTGCATTCTAGTTG
TGGTTTGTCCAAACTCATCAATGTATCTTATCATGTCTGGATCAACTGGATAACTCAAGCTAACCAAAAT
CATCCCAAACTTCCCACCCCATACCCTATTACCACTGCCAATTACCTAGTGGTTTCATTTACTCTAAACC
TGTGATTCCTCTGAATTATTTTCATTTTAAAGAAATTGTATTTGTTAAATATGTACTACAAACTTAGTAG
TTGGAAGGGCTAATTCACTCCCAAAGAAGACAAGATATCCTTGATCTGTGGATCTACCACACACAAGGCT
ACTTCCCTGATTAGCAGAACTACACACCAGGGCCAGGGGTCAGATATCCACTGACCTTTGGATGGTGCTA
CAAGCTAGTACCAGTTGAGCCAGATAAGGTAGAAGAGGCCAATAAAGGAGAGAACACCAGCTTGTTACAC
CCTGTGAGCCTGCATGGGATGGATGACCCGGAGAGAGAAGTGTTAGAGTGGAGGTTTGACAGCCGCCTAG
CATTTCATCACGTGGCCCGAGAGCTGCATCCGGAGTACTTCAAGAACTGCTGATATCGAGCTTGCTACAA
GGGACTTTCCGCTGGGGACTTTCCAGGGAGGCGTGGCCTGGGCGGGACTGGGGAGTGGCGAGCCCTCAGA
TCCTGCATATAAGCAGCTGCTTTTTGCCTGTACTGGGTCTCTCTGGTTAGACCAGATCTGAGCCTGGGAG
CTCTCTGGCTAACTAGGGAACCCACTGCTTAAGCCTCAATAAAGCTTGCCTTGAGTGCTTCAAGTAGTGT
GTGCCCGTCTGTTGTGTGACTCTGGTAACTAGAGATCCCTCAGACCCTTTTAGTCAGTGTGGAAAATCTC
TAGCAGTGGCGCCCGAACAGGGACTTGAAAGCGAAAGGGAAACCAGAGGAGCTCTCTCGACGCAGGACTC
GGCTTGCTGAAGCGCGCACGGCAAGAGGCGAGGGGCGGCGACTGGTGAGTACGCCAAAAATTTTGACTAG
CGGAGGCTAGAAGGAGAGAGATGGGTGCGAGAGCGTCAGTATTAAGCGGGGGAGAATTAGATCGCGATGG
GAAAAAATTCGGTTAAGGCCAGGGGGAAAGAAAAAATATAAATTAAAACATATAGTATGGGCAAGCAGGG
AGCTAGAACGATTCGCAGTTAATCCTGGCCTGTTAGAAACATCAGAAGGCTGTAGACAAATACTGGGACA
GCTACAACCATCCCTTCAGACAGGATCAGAAGAACTTAGATCATTATATAATACAGTAGCAACCCTCTAT
TGTGTGCATCAAAGGATAGAGATAAAAGACACCAAGGAAGCTTTAGACAAGATAGAGGAAGAGCAAAACA
AAAGTAAGACCACCGCACAGCAAGCGGCCGGCCGCTGATCTTCAGACCTGGAGGAGGAGATATGAGGGAC
AATTGGAGAAGTGAATTATATAAATATAAAGTAGTAAAAATTGAACCATTAGGAGTAGCACCCACCAAGG
CAAAGAGAAGAGTGGTGCAGAGAGAAAAAAGAGCAGTGGGAATAGGAGCTTTGTTCCTTGGGTTCTTGGG
AGCAGCAGGAAGCACTATGGGCGCAGCGTCAATGACGCTGACGGTACAGGCCAGACAATTATTGTCTGGT
ATAGTGCAGCAGCAGAACAATTTGCTGAGGGCTATTGAGGCGCAACAGCATCTGTTGCAACTCACAGTCT
GGGGCATCAAGCAGCTCCAGGCAAGAATCCTGGCTGTGAAAGATACCTAAAGGATCAACAGCTCCTGGGG
ATTTGGGGTTGCTCTGGAAAACTCATTTGCACCACTGCTGTGCCTTGGAATGCTAGTTGGAGTAATAAAT
CTCTGGAACAGATTTGGAATCACACGACCTGGATGGAGTGGGACAGAGAAATTAACAATTACACAAGCTT
AATACACTCCTTAATTGAAGAATCGCAAAACCAGCAAGAAAAGAATGAACAAGAATTATTGGAATTAGAT
AAATGGGCAAGTTTGTGGAATTGGTTTAACATAACAAATTGGCTGTGGTATATAAAATTATTCATAATGA
TAGTAGGAGGCTTGGTAGGTTTAAGAATAGTTTTTGCTGTACTTTCTATAGTGAATAGAGTTAGGCAGGG
ATATTCACCATTATCGTTTCAGACCCACCTCCCAACCCCGAGGGGACCCGACAGGCCCGAAGGAATAGAA
GAAGAAGGTGGAGAGAGAGACAGAGACAGATCCATTCGATTAGTGAACGGATCTCGACGGTATCGCCAAA
TGGCAGTATTCATCCACAATTTTAAAAGAAAAGGGGGGATTGGGGGGTACAGTGCAGGGGAAAGAATAGT
AGACATAATAGCAACAGACATACAAACTAAAGAATTACAAAAACAAATTACAAAAATTCAAAATTTTCGG
GTTTATTACAGGGACAGCAGAGATCCAGTTTATCGATGAGGCCCTTTCGTCTTCACTCGAGTTTACTCCC
TATCAGTGATAGAGAACGTATGAAGAGTTTACTCCCTATCAGTGATAGAGAACGTATGCAGACTTTACTC
CCTATCAGTGATAGAGAACGTATAAGGAGTTTACTCCCTATCAGTGATAGAGAACGTATGACCAGTTTAC
TCCCTATCAGTGATAGAGAACGTATCTACAGTTTACTCCCTATCAGTGATAGAGAACGTATATCCAGTTT
ACTCCCTATCAGTGATAGAGAACGTATGTCGAGGTAGGCGTGTACGGTGGGCGCCTATAAAAGCAGAGCT
CGTTTAGTGAACCGTCAGATCGCCTGGAGCAATTCCACAACACTTTTGTCTTATACTTACGCGTGTCGAC
CATATGACTAGTATGGGTAATTATAACCCGGGCCCTATATATTAGGCTAACTAGCTAACTAGGAATTCGG
TCTCACAGCAGCAGCAGCAGCAGCAGCAGCAGCAGCAGCAGCAGCAGCAGCAGCAGCAGCAGCAGCAGCA
GCAGCAGCAGCAGCAGCAGCAGCAGCAGCAGCAGCAGCAGCAGCAGCAGCAGCAGCAGCAGCAGCAGCAG
CAGCAGAGACGGAGCTCGTCGACGCGGCCGCAAGCTTGGTACCGAGCTCGGATCCTAAGGTACCTAATTG
CCTAGAAAACATGAGGATCACCCATGTCTGCAGGTCGACTCTAGAAAACATGAGGATCACCCATGTCTGC
AGTATTCCCGGGTTCATTAGATCCTAAGGTACCTAATTGCCTAGAAAACATGAGGATCACCCATGTCTGC
AGGTCGACTCTAGAAAACATGAGGATCACCCATGTCTGCAGTATTCCCGGGTTCATTAGATCCTAAGGTA
CCTAATTGCCTAGAAAACATGAGGATCACCCATGTCTGCAGGTCGACTCTAGAAAACATGAGGATCACCC
ATGTCTGCAGTATTCCCGGGTTCATTAGATCCTAAGGTACCTAATTGCCTAGAAAACATGAGGATCACCC
ATGTCTGCAGGTCGACTCTAGAAAACATGAGGATCACCCATGTCTGCAGTATTCCCGGGTTCATTAGATC
CTAAGGTACCTAATTGCCTAGAAAACATGAGGATCACCCATGTCTGCAGGTCGACTCTAGAAAACATGAG
GATCACCCATGTCTGCAGTATTCCCGGGTTCATTAGATCCTAAGGTACCTAATTGCCTAGAAAACATGAG
GATCACCCATGTCTGCAGGTCGACTCTAGAAAACATGAGGATCACCCATGTCTGCAGTATTCCCGGGTTC
ATTAGATCTGCGCGCGATCGATATCAGCGCTTTAAATTTGCGCATGCTAGTGTAAGGCATGCAAGCTTGA
TATCAAGCTTATCGATAATCAACCTCTGGATTACAAAATTTGTGAAAGATTGACTGGTATTCTTAACTAT
GTTGCTCCTTTTACGCTATGTGGATACGCTGCTTTAATGCCTTTGTATCATGCTATTGCTTCCCGTATGG
CTTTCATTTTCTCCTCCTTGTATAAATCCTGGTTGCTGTCTCTTTATGAGGAGTTGTGGCCCGTTGTCAG
GCAACGTGGCGTGGTGTGCACTGTGTTTGCTGACGCAACCCCCACTGGTTGGGGCATTGCCACCACCTGT
CAGCTCCTTTCCGGGACTTTCGCTTTCCCCCTCCCTATTGCCACGGCGGAACTCATCGCCGCCTGCCTTG
CCCGCTGCTGGACAGGGGCTCGGCTGTTGGGCACTGACAATTCCGTGGTGTTGTCGGGGAAATCATCGTC
CTTTCCTTGGCTGCTCGCCTGTGTTGCCACCTGGATTCTGCGCGGGACGTCCTTCTGCTACGTCCCTTCG
GCCCTCAATCCAGCGGACCTTCCTTCCCGCGGCCTGCTGCCGGCTCTGCGGCCTCTTCCGCGTCTTCGCC
TTCGCCCTCAGACGAGTCGGATCTCCCTTTGGGCCGCCTCCCCGCATCGATACCGTCGACCTCGAGGGAA
TTAATTCGAGCTCGGTACCTTTAAGACCAATGACTTACAAGGCAGCTGTAGATCTTAGCCACTTTTTAAA
AGAAAAGGGGGGACTGGAAGGGCTAATTCACTCCCAACGAAGACAAGATCTGCTTTTTGCTTGTACTGGG
TCTCTCTGGTTAGACCAGATCTGAGCCTGGGAGCTCTCTGGCTAACTAGGGAACCCACTGCTTAAGCCTC
AATAAAGCTTGCCTTGAGTGCTTCAAGTAGTGTGTGCCCGTCTGTTGTGTGACTCTGGTAACTAGAGATC
CCTCAGACCCTTTTAGTCAGTGTGGAAAATCTCTAGCAGCATCTAGAATTAATTCCGTGTATT
Features (pLannotate 1.2.2; 42 found; start..end, strand, type, name):
    246..525     +  CDS            TcR (fragment): tetracycline efflux protein; tet; confers resistance to tetracycline
    526..574     -  misc_feature   bom (fragment): basis of mobility region from pBR322
    676..711     -  CDS            rop (fragment): Rop protein, which maintains plasmids at low copy number; rop
    806..910     +  promoter       AmpR promoter: bla
    911..1771    +  CDS            AmpR: β-lactamase; bla; confers resistance to ampicillin, carbenicillin, and related antibiotics
   1942..2530    +  rep_origin     ori: high-copy-number ColE1/pMB1/pBR322/pUC origin of replication
   2713..2769    +  CDS            lacI (fragment): lac repressor; lacI; The lac repressor binds to the lac operator to inhibit transcription in E. coli. This inhibition can be relieved by adding lactose or isopropyl-β-D-thiogalactopyranoside (IPTG).
   2776..3105    +  promoter       SV40 promoter: SV40 enhancer and early promoter
   3305..3424    +  CDS            gpt (fragment): XGPT_ECOLI - Also known as gpp, gxu. Experimental evidence at protein level: Swiss-Prot protein existence level 1. Purine salvage pathway enzyme that catalyzes the transfer of the ribosyl-5-phosphate group from 5-phospho-alpha-D-ribose 1- diphosphate (PRPP) to the N9 position of the 6-oxopurines guanine and xanthine to form the corresponding ribonucleotides GMP (guanosine 5'- monophosphate) and XMP (xanthosine 5'-monophosphate), with the release of PPi. To a lesser extent, also acts on hypoxanthine (PubMed:9100006, PubMed:3886014). Does not ribophosphorylate adenine (PubMed:3886014). From Esch
   3424..3759    +  CDS            gpt (fragment): XGPT_ECOLI - Also known as gpp, gxu. Experimental evidence at protein level: Swiss-Prot protein existence level 1. Purine salvage pathway enzyme that catalyzes the transfer of the ribosyl-5-phosphate group from 5-phospho-alpha-D-ribose 1- diphosphate (PRPP) to the N9 position of the 6-oxopurines guanine and xanthine to form the corresponding ribonucleotides GMP (guanosine 5'- monophosphate) and XMP (xanthosine 5'-monophosphate), with the release of PPi. To a lesser extent, also acts on hypoxanthine (PubMed:9100006, PubMed:3886014). Does not ribophosphorylate adenine (PubMed:3886014). From Esch
   3854..4159    +  CDS            frsA (fragment): FRSA_ECOLI - Also known as yafA. Experimental evidence at protein level: Swiss-Prot protein existence level 1. Catalyzes the hydrolysis of esters (PubMed:15808744). Displays esterase activity toward pNP-butyrate (PubMed:15808744). May stimulate mixed-acid fermentation by acting as a fermentation/respiration switch that down-regulates respiration and up- regulates fermentation rates (PubMed:15169777). From Escherichia coli (strain K12).
   4163..4237    +  CDS            small t antigen (fragment): SV40 (simian virus 40) small t antigen
   4239..4304    +  intron         small t intron: SV40 (simian virus 40) small t antigen intron
   4434..4454    +  CDS            SV40 NLS: nuclear localization signal of SV40 (simian virus 40) large T antigen
   4773..4856    +  CDS            large T antigen (fragment): large T antigen from SV40 (simian virus 40)
   4879..5013    +  polyA_signal   SV40 poly(A) signal: SV40 polyadenylation signal
   5181..5510    +  CDS            nef (fragment): NEF_HV1BR - Experimental evidence at protein level: Swiss-Prot protein existence level 1. Extracellular Nef protein targets CD4(+) T-lymphocytes for apoptosis by interacting with CXCR4 surface receptors (PubMed:14990729). From Human immunodeficiency virus type 1 group M subtype B (isolate BRU/LAI) (HIV-1).
   5558..5815    +  LTR            5' LTR (truncated): truncated 5' long terminal repeat (LTR) from HIV-1
   5862..5987    +  misc_feature   HIV-1 Ψ: packaging signal of human immunodeficiency virus type 1
   5971..6309    +  CDS            HIV-1 gag (fragment): gag protein from human immunodeficiency virus 1; gag
   6484..6716    +  misc_feature   RRE: The Rev response element (RRE) of HIV-1 allows for Rev-dependent mRNA export from the nucleus to the cytoplasm.
   6688..7194    +  CDS            env (fragment): ENV_HV1H2 - Experimental evidence at protein level: Swiss-Prot protein existence level 1. [Transmembrane protein gp41]: Acts as a class I viral fusion protein. Under the current model, the protein has at least 3 conformational states: pre-fusion native state, pre-hairpin intermediate state, and post-fusion hairpin state. During fusion of viral and target intracellular membranes, the coiled coil regions (heptad repeats) assume a trimer-of-hairpins structure, positioning the fusion peptide in close proximity to the C-terminal region of the ectodomain. The formation of this structure appears to d
   7230..7347    +  misc_feature   cPPT/CTS: central polypurine tract and central termination sequence of HIV-1
   7409..7758    +  promoter       TRE3GV promoter: 3rd-generation Tet-responsive promoter that can be activated by binding of Tet-On® 3G, optimized for retroviral and lentiviral vectors
   8059..8077    +  misc_RNA       MS2 stem loop: stem loop that binds the bacteriophage MS2 coat protein
   8098..8116    +  misc_RNA       MS2 stem loop: stem loop that binds the bacteriophage MS2 coat protein
   8168..8186    +  misc_RNA       MS2 stem loop: stem loop that binds the bacteriophage MS2 coat protein
   8207..8225    +  misc_RNA       MS2 stem loop: stem loop that binds the bacteriophage MS2 coat protein
   8277..8295    +  misc_RNA       MS2 stem loop: stem loop that binds the bacteriophage MS2 coat protein
   8316..8334    +  misc_RNA       MS2 stem loop: stem loop that binds the bacteriophage MS2 coat protein
   8386..8404    +  misc_RNA       MS2 stem loop: stem loop that binds the bacteriophage MS2 coat protein
   8425..8443    +  misc_RNA       MS2 stem loop: stem loop that binds the bacteriophage MS2 coat protein
   8495..8513    +  misc_RNA       MS2 stem loop: stem loop that binds the bacteriophage MS2 coat protein
   8534..8552    +  misc_RNA       MS2 stem loop: stem loop that binds the bacteriophage MS2 coat protein
   8604..8622    +  misc_RNA       MS2 stem loop: stem loop that binds the bacteriophage MS2 coat protein
   8643..8661    +  misc_RNA       MS2 stem loop: stem loop that binds the bacteriophage MS2 coat protein
   8749..8767    +  misc_feature   MCS (fragment): pBluescript multiple cloning site
   8767..9355    +  misc_feature   WPRE: woodchuck hepatitis virus posttranscriptional regulatory element
   9356..9378    +  misc_feature   MCS (fragment): pBluescript multiple cloning site
   9395..9463    +  CDS            nef (fragment): NEF_HV1Z2 - Experimental evidence at protein level: Swiss-Prot protein existence level 1. Extracellular Nef protein targets CD4(+) T-lymphocytes for apoptosis by interacting with CXCR4 surface receptors. From Human immunodeficiency virus type 1 group M subtype D (isolate Z2/CDC-Z34) (HIV-1).
   9465..9698    +  LTR            3' LTR (ΔU3): self-inactivating 3' long terminal repeat (LTR) from HIV-1
   9723..18      -  promoter       SP6 promoter (across the origin): promoter for bacteriophage SP6 RNA polymerase
