>Addgene plasmid #99148 | pHR-Tre3G-47xCAG-12xMS2 | addgene full sequence | sequence record 190276 | Addgene NGS Result
CTATAGTGTCACCTAAATCGTATGTGTATGATACATAAGGTTATGTATTAATTGTAGCCGCGTTCTAACG
ACAATATGTACAAGCCTAATTGTGTAGCATCTGGCTTACTGAAGCAGACCCTATCATCTCTCTCGTAAAC
TGCCGTCAGAGTCGGTTTGGTTGGACGAACCTTCTGAGTTTCTGGTAACGCCGTCCCGCACCCGGAAATG
GTCAGCGAACCAATCAGCAGGGTCATCGCTAGCCAGATCCTCTACGCCGGACGCATCGTGGCCGGCATCA
CCGGCGCCACAGGTGCGGTTGCTGGCGCCTATATCGCCGACATCACCGATGGGGAAGATCGGGCTCGCCA
CTTCGGGCTCATGAGCGCTTGTTTCGGCGTGGGTATGGTGGCAGGCCCCGTGGCCGGGGGACTGTTGGGC
GCCATCTCCTTGCATGCACCATTCCTTGCGGCGGCGGTGCTCAACGGCCTCAACCTACTACTGGGCTGCT
TCCTAATGCAGGAGTCGCATAAGGGAGAGCGTCGAATGGTGCACTCTCAGTACAATCTGCTCTGATGCCG
CATAGTTAAGCCAGCCCCGACACCCGCCAACACCCGCTGACGCGCCCTGACGGGCTTGTCTGCTCCCGGC
ATCCGCTTACAGACAAGCTGTGACCGTCTCCGGGAGCTGCATGTGTCAGAGGTTTTCACCGTCATCACCG
AAACGCGCGAGACGAAAGGGCCTCGTGATACGCCTATTTTTATAGGTTAATGTCATGATAATAATGGTTT
CTTAGACGTCAGGTGGCACTTTTCGGGGAAATGTGCGCGGAACCCCTATTTGTTTATTTTTCTAAATACA
TTCAAATATGTATCCGCTCATGAGACAATAACCCTGATAAATGCTTCAATAATATTGAAAAAGGAAGAGT
ATGAGTATTCAACATTTCCGTGTCGCCCTTATTCCCTTTTTTGCGGCATTTTGCCTTCCTGTTTTTGCTC
ACCCAGAAACGCTGGTGAAAGTAAAAGATGCTGAAGATCAGTTGGGTGCACGAGTGGGTTACATCGAACT
GGATCTCAACAGCGGTAAGATCCTTGAGAGTTTTCGCCCCGAAGAACGTTTTCCAATGATGAGCACTTTT
AAAGTTCTGCTATGTGGCGCGGTATTATCCCGTATTGACGCCGGGCAAGAGCAACTCGGTCGCCGCATAC
ACTATTCTCAGAATGACTTGGTTGAGTACTCACCAGTCACAGAAAAGCATCTTACGGATGGCATGACAGT
AAGAGAATTATGCAGTGCTGCCATAACCATGAGTGATAACACTGCGGCCAACTTACTTCTGACAACGATC
GGAGGACCGAAGGAGCTAACCGCTTTTTTGCACAACATGGGGGATCATGTAACTCGCCTTGATCGTTGGG
AACCGGAGCTGAATGAAGCCATACCAAACGACGAGCGTGACACCACGATGCCTGTAGCAATGGCAACAAC
GTTGCGCAAACTATTAACTGGCGAACTACTTACTCTAGCTTCCCGGCAACAATTAATAGACTGGATGGAG
GCGGATAAAGTTGCAGGACCACTTCTGCGCTCGGCCCTTCCGGCTGGCTGGTTTATTGCTGATAAATCTG
GAGCCGGTGAGCGTGGGTCTCGCGGTATCATTGCAGCACTGGGGCCAGATGGTAAGCCCTCCCGTATCGT
AGTTATCTACACGACGGGGAGTCAGGCAACTATGGATGAACGAAATAGACAGATCGCTGAGATAGGTGCC
TCACTGATTAAGCATTGGTAACTGTCAGACCAAGTTTACTCATATATACTTTAGATTGATTTAAAACTTC
ATTTTTAATTTAAAAGGATCTAGGTGAAGATCCTTTTTGATAATCTCATGACCAAAATCCCTTAACGTGA
GTTTTCGTTCCACTGAGCGTCAGACCCCGTAGAAAAGATCAAAGGATCTTCTTGAGATCCTTTTTTTCTG
CGCGTAATCTGCTGCTTGCAAACAAAAAAACCACCGCTACCAGCGGTGGTTTGTTTGCCGGATCAAGAGC
TACCAACTCTTTTTCCGAAGGTAACTGGCTTCAGCAGAGCGCAGATACCAAATACTGTTCTTCTAGTGTA
GCCGTAGTTAGGCCACCACTTCAAGAACTCTGTAGCACCGCCTACATACCTCGCTCTGCTAATCCTGTTA
CCAGTGGCTGCTGCCAGTGGCGATAAGTCGTGTCTTACCGGGTTGGACTCAAGACGATAGTTACCGGATA
AGGCGCAGCGGTCGGGCTGAACGGGGGGTTCGTGCACACAGCCCAGCTTGGAGCGAACGACCTACACCGA
ACTGAGATACCTACAGCGTGAGCTATGAGAAAGCGCCACGCTTCCCGAAGGGAGAAAGGCGGACAGGTAT
CCGGTAAGCGGCAGGGTCGGAACAGGAGAGCGCACGAGGGAGCTTCCAGGGGGAAACGCCTGGTATCTTT
ATAGTCCTGTCGGGTTTCGCCACCTCTGACTTGAGCGTCGATTTTTGTGATGCTCGTCAGGGGGGCGGAG
CCTATGGAAAAACGCCAGCAACGCGGCCTTTTTACGGTTCCTGGCCTTTTGCTGGCCTTTTGCTCACATG
TTCTTTCCTGCGTTATCCCCTGATTCTGTGGATAACCGTATTACCGCCTTTGAGTGAGCTGATACCGCTC
GCCGCAGCCGAACGACCGAGCGCAGCGAGTCAGTGAGCGAGGAAGCGGAAGAGCGCCCAATACGCAAACC
GCCTCTCCCCGCGCGTTGGCCGATTCATTAATGCAGCTGTGGAATGTGTGTCAGTTAGGGTGTGGAAAGT
CCCCAGGCTCCCCAGCAGGCAGAAGTATGCAAAGCATGCATCTCAATTAGTCAGCAACCAGGTGTGGAAA
GTCCCCAGGCTCCCCAGCAGGCAGAAGTATGCAAAGCATGCATCTCAATTAGTCAGCAACCATAGTCCCG
CCCCTAACTCCGCCCATCCCGCCCCTAACTCCGCCCAGTTCCGCCCATTCTCCGCCCCATGGCTGACTAA
TTTTTTTTATTTATGCAGAGGCCGAGGCCGCCTCGGCCTCTGAGCTATTCCAGAAGTAGTGAGGAGGCTT
TTTTGGAGGCCTAGGCTTTTGCAAAAAGCTTGGACACAAGACAGGCTTGCGAGATATGTTTGAGAATACC
ACTTTATCCCGCGTCAGGGAGAGGCAGTGCGTAAAAAGACGCGGACTCATGTGAAATACTGGTTTTTAGT
GCGCCAGATCTCTATAATCTCGCGCAACCTATTTTCCCCTCGAACACTTTTTAAGCCGTAGATAAACAGG
CTGGGACACTTCACATGAGCGAAAAATACATCGTCACCTGGGACATGTTGCAGATCCATGCACGTAAACT
CGCAAGCCGACTGATGCCTTCTGAACAATGGAAAGGCATTATTGCCGTAAGCCGTGGCGGTCTGTACCGG
GTGCGTTACTGGCGCGTGAACTGGGTATTCGTCATGTCGATACCGTTTGTATTTCCAGCTACGATCACGA
CAACCAGCGCGAGCTTAAAGTGCTGAAACGCGCAGAAGGCGATGGCGAAGGCTTCATCGTTATTGATGAC
CTGGTGGATACCGGTGGTACTGCGGTTGCGATTCGTGAAATGTATCCAAAAGCGCACTTTGTCACCATCT
TCGCAAAACCGGCTGGTCGTCCGCTGGTTGATGACTATGTTGTTGATATCCCGCAAGATACCTGGATTGA
ACAGCCGTGGGATATGGGCGTCGTATTCGTCCCGCCAATCTCCGGTCGCTAATCTTTTCAACGCCTGGCA
CTGCCGGGCGTTGTTCTTTTTAACTTCAGGCGGGTTACAATAGTTTCCAGTAAGTATTCTGGAGGCTGCA
TCCATGACACAGGCAAACCTGAGCGAAACCCTGTTCAAACCCCGCTTTAAACATCCTGAAACCTCGACGC
TAGTCCGCCGCTTTAATCACGGCGCACAACCGCCTGTGCAGTCGGCCCTTGATGGTAAAACCATCCCTCA
CTGGTATCGCATGATTAACCGTCTGATGTGGATCTGGCGCGGCATTGACCCACGCGAAATCCTCGACGTC
CAGGCACGTATTGTGATGAGCGATGCCGAACGTACCGACGATGATTTATACGATACGGTGATTGGCTACC
GTGGCGGCAACTGGATTTATGAGTGGGCCCCGGATCTTTGTGAAGGAACCTTACTTCTGTGGTGTGACAT
AATTGGACAAACTACCTACAGAGATTTAAAGCTCTAAGGTAAATATAAAATTTTTAAGTGTATAATGTGT
TAAACTACTGATTCTAATTGTTTGTGTATTTTAGATTCCAACCTATGGAACTGATGAATGGGAGCAGTGG
TGGAATGCCTTTAATGAGGAAAACCTGTTTTGCTCAGAAGAAATGCCATCTAGTGATGATGAGGCTACTG
CTGACTCTCAACATTCTACTCCTCCAAAAAAGAAGAGAAAGGTAGAAGACCCCAAGGACTTTCCTTCAGA
ATTGCTAAGTTTTTTGAGTCATGCTGTGTTTAGTAATAGAACTCTTGCTTGCTTTGCTATTTACACCACA
AAGGAAAAAGCTGCACTGCTATACAAGAAAATTATGGAAAAATATTCTGTAACCTTTATAAGTAGGCATA
ACAGTTATAATCATAACATACTGTTTTTTCTTACTCCACACAGGCATAGAGTGTCTGCTATTAATAACTA
TGCTCAAAAATTGTGTACCTTTAGCTTTTTAATTTGTAAAGGGGTTAATAAGGAATATTTGATGTATAGT
GCCTTGACTAGAGATCATAATCAGCCATACCACATTTGTAGAGGTTTTACTTGCTTTAAAAAACCTCCCA
CACCTCCCCCTGAACCTGAAACATAAAATGAATGCAATTGTTGTTGTTAACTTGTTTATTGCAGCTTATA
ATGGTTACAAATAAAGCAATAGCATCACAAATTTCACAAATAAAGCATTTTTTTCACTGCATTCTAGTTG
TGGTTTGTCCAAACTCATCAATGTATCTTATCATGTCTGGATCAACTGGATAACTCAAGCTAACCAAAAT
CATCCCAAACTTCCCACCCCATACCCTATTACCACTGCCAATTACCTGTGGTTTCATTTACTCTAAACCT
GTGATTCCTCTGAATTATTTTCATTTTAAAGAAATTGTATTTGTTAAATATGTACTACAAACTTAGTAGT
TGGAAGGGCTAATTCACTCCCAAAGAAGACAAGATATCCTTGATCTGTGGATCTACCACACACAAGGCTA
CTTCCCTGATTAGCAGAACTACACACCAGGGCCAGGGGTCAGATATCCACTGACCTTTGGATGGTGCTAC
AAGCTAGTACCAGTTGAGCCAGATAAGGTAGAAGAGGCCAATAAAGGAGAGAACACCAGCTTGTTACACC
CTGTGAGCCTGCATGGGATGGATGACCCGGAGAGAGAAGTGTTAGAGTGGAGGTTTGACAGCCGCCTAGC
ATTTCATCACGTGGCCCGAGAGCTGCATCCGGAGTACTTCAAGAACTGCTGATATCGAGCTTGCTACAAG
GGACTTTCCGCTGGGGACTTTCCAGGGAGGCGTGGCCTGGGCGGGACTGGGGAGTGGCGAGCCCTCAGAT
CCTGCATATAAGCAGCTGCTTTTTGCCTGTACTGGGTCTCTCTGGTTAGACCAGATCTGAGCCTGGGAGC
TCTCTGGCTAACTAGGGAACCCACTGCTTAAGCCTCAATAAAGCTTGCCTTGAGTGCTTCAAGTAGTGTG
TGCCCGTCTGTTGTGTGACTCTGGTAACTAGAGATCCCTCAGACCCTTTTAGTCAGTGTGGAAAATCTCT
AGCAGTGGCGCCCGAACAGGGACTTGAAAGCGAAAGGGAAACCAGAGGAGCTCTCTCGACGCAGGACTCG
GCTTGCTGAAGCGCGCACGGCAAGAGGCGAGGGGCGGCGACTGGTGAGTACGCCAAAAATTTTGACTAGC
GGAGGCTAGAAGGAGAGAGATGGGTGCGAGAGCGTCAGTATTAAGCGGGGGAGAATTAGATCGCGATGGG
AAAAAATTCGGTTAAGGCCAGGGGGAAAGAAAAAATATAAATTAAAACATATAGTATGGGCAAGCAGGGA
GCTAGAACGATTCGCAGTTAATCCTGGCCTGTTAGAAACATCAGAAGGCTGTAGACAAATACTGGGACAG
CTACAACCATCCCTTCAGACAGGATCAGAAGAACTTAGATCATTATATAATACAGTAGCAACCCTCTATT
GTGTGCATCAAAGGATAGAGATAAAAGACACCAAGGAAGCTTTAGACAAGATAGAGGAAGAGCAAAACAA
AAGTAAGACCACCGCACAGCAAGCGGCCGGCCGCTGATCTTCAGACCTGGAGGAGGAGATATGAGGGACA
ATTGGAGAAGTGAATTATATAAATATAAAGTAGTAAAAATTGAACCATTAGGAGTAGCACCCACCAAGGC
AAAGAGAAGAGTGGTGCAGAGAGAAAAAAGAGCAGTGGGAATAGGAGCTTTGTTCCTTGGGTTCTTGGGA
GCAGCAGGAAGCACTATGGGCGCAGCGTCAATGACGCTGACGGTACAGGCCAGACAATTATTGTCTGGTA
TAGTGCAGCAGCAGAACAATTTGCTGAGGGCTATTGAGGCGCAACAGCATCTGTTGCAACTCACAGTCTG
GGGCATCAAGCAGCTCCAGGCAAGAATCCTGGCTGTGGAAAGATACCTAAAGGATCAACAGCTCCTGGGG
ATTTGGGGTTGCTCTGGAAAACTCATTTGCACCACTGCTGTGCCTTGGAATGCTAGTTGGAGTAATAAAT
CTCTGGAACAGATTTGGAATCACACGACCTGGATGGAGTGGGACAGAGAAATTAACAATTACACAAGCTT
AATACACTCCTTAATTGAAGAATCGCAAAACCAGCAAGAAAAGAATGAACAAGAATTATTGGAATTAGAT
AAATGGGCAAGTTTGTGGAATTGGTTTAACATAACAAATTGGCTGTGGTATATAAAATTATTCATAATGA
TAGTAGGAGGCTTGGTAGGTTTAAGAATAGTTTTTGCTGTACTTTCTATAGTGAATAGAGTTAGGCAGGG
ATATTCACCATTATCGTTTCAGACCCACCTCCCAACCCCGAGGGGACCCGACAGGCCCGAAGGAATAGAA
GAAGAAGGTGGAGAGAGAGACAGAGACAGATCCATTCGATTAGTGAACGGATCTCGACGGTATCGCCAAA
TGGCAGTATTCATCCACAATTTTAAAAGAAAAGGGGGGATTGGGGGGTACAGTGCAGGGGAAAGAATAGT
AGACATAATAGCAACAGACATACAAACTAAAGAATTACAAAAACAAATTACAAAAATTCAAAATTTTCGG
GTTTATTACAGGGACAGCAGAGATCCAGTTTATCGATGAGGCCCTTTCGTCTTCACTCGAGTTTACTCCC
TATCAGTGATAGAGAACGTATGAAGAGTTTACTCCCTATCAGTGATAGAGAACGTATGCAGACTTTACTC
CCTATCAGTGATAGAGAACGTATAAGGAGTTTACTCCCTATCAGTGATAGAGAACGTATGACCAGTTTAC
TCCCTATCAGTGATAGAGAACGTATCTACAGTTTACTCCCTATCAGTGATAGAGAACGTATATCCAGTTT
ACTCCCTATCAGTGATAGAGAACGTATGTCGAGGTAGGCGTGTACGGTGGGCGCCTATAAAAGCAGAGCT
CGTTTAGTGAACCGTCAGATCGCCTGGAGCAATTCCACAACACTTTTGTCTTATACTTACGCGTGTCGAC
CATATGACTAGTATGGGTAATTATAACCCGGGCCCTATATATTAGGCTAACTAGCTAACTAGGAATTCGG
TCTCACAGCAGCAGCAGCAGCAGCAGCAGCAGCAGCAGCAGCAGCAGCAGCAGCAGCAGCAGCAGCAGCA
GCAGCAGCAGCAGCAGCAGCAGCAGCAGCAGCAGCAGCAGCAGCAGCAGCAGCAGCAGCAGCAGCAGCAG
CAGCAGAGACGGAGCTCGTCGACGCGGCCGCAAGCTTGGTACCGAGCTCGGATCCTAAGGTACCTAATTG
CCTAGAAAACATGAGGATCACCCATGTCTGCAGGTCGACTCTAGAAAACATGAGGATCACCCATGTCTGC
AGTATTCCCGGGTTCATTAGATCCTAAGGTACCTAATTGCCTAGAAAACATGAGGATCACCCATGTCTGC
AGGTCGACTCTAGAAAACATGAGGATCACCCATGTCTGCAGTATTCCCGGGTTCATTAGATCCTAAGGTA
CCTAATTGCCTAGAAAACATGAGGATCACCCATGTCTGCAGGTCGACTCTAGAAAACATGAGGATCACCC
ATGTCTGCAGTATTCCCGGGTTCATTAGATCCTAAGGTACCTAATTGCCTAGAAAACATGAGGATCACCC
ATGTCTGCAGGTCGACTCTAGAAAACATGAGGATCACCCATGTCTGCAGTATTCCCGGGTTCATTAGATC
CTAAGGTACCTAATTGCCTAGAAAACATGAGGATCACCCATGTCTGCAGGTCGACTCTAGAAAACATGAG
GATCACCCATGTCTGCAGTATTCCCGGGTTCATTAGATCCTAAGGTACCTAATTGCCTAGAAAACATGAG
GATCACCCATGTCTGCAGGTCGACTCCAGAAAACATGAGGATCACCCATGTCTGCAGTATTCCCGGGTTC
ATTAGATCTGCGCGCGATCGATATCAGCGCTTTAAATTTGCGCATGCTAGTGTAAGGCATGCAAGCTTGA
TATCAAGCTTATCGATAATCAACCTCTGGATTACAAAATTTGTGAAAGATTGACTGGTATTCTTAACTAT
GTTGCTCCTTTTACGCTATGTGGATACGCTGCTTTAATGCCTTTGTATCATGCTATTGCTTCCCGTATGG
CTTTCATTTTCTCCTCCTTGTATAAATCCTGGTTGCTGTCTCTTTATGAGGAGTTGTGGCCCGTTGTCAG
GCAACGTGGCGTGGTGTGCACTGTGTTTGCTGACGCAACCCCCACTGGTTGGGGCATTGCCACCACCTGT
CAGCTCCTTTCCGGGACTTTCGCTTTCCCCCTCCCTATTGCCACGGCGGAACTCATCGCCGCCTGCCTTG
CCCGCTGCTGGACAGGGGCTCGGCTGTTGGGCACTGACAATTCCGTGGTGTTGTCGGGGAAATCATCGTC
CTTTCCTTGGCTGCTCGCCTGTGTTGCCACCTGGATTCTGCGCGGGACGTCCTTCTGCTACGTCCCTTCG
GCCCTCAATCCAGCGGACCTTCCTTCCCGCGGCCTGCTGCCGGCTCTGCGGCCTCTTCCGCGTCTTCGCC
TTCGCCCTCAGACGAGTCGGATCTCCCTTTGGGCCGCCTCCCCGCATCGATACCGTCGACCTCGAGGGAA
TTAATTCGAGCTCGGTACCTTTAAGACCAATGACTTACAAGGCAGCTGTAGATCTTAGCCACTTTTTAAA
AGAAAAGGGGGGACTGGAAGGGCTAATTCACTCCCAACGAAGACAAGATCTGCTTTTTGCTTGTACTGGG
TCTCTCTGGTTAGACCAGATCTGAGCCTGGGAGCTCTCTGGCTAACTAGGGAACCCACTGCTTAAGCCTC
AATAAAGCTTGCCTTGAGTGCTTCAAGTAGTGTGTGCCCGTCTGTTGTGTGACTCTGGTAACTAGAGATC
CCTCAGACCCTTTTAGTCAGTGTGGAAAATCTCTAGCAGCATCTAGAATTAATTCCGTGTATT
Features (pLannotate 1.2.2; 42 found; start..end, strand, type, name):
    246..525     +  CDS            TcR (fragment): tetracycline efflux protein; tet; confers resistance to tetracycline
    526..574     -  misc_feature   bom (fragment): basis of mobility region from pBR322
    676..711     -  CDS            rop (fragment): Rop protein, which maintains plasmids at low copy number; rop
    806..910     +  promoter       AmpR promoter: bla
    911..1771    +  CDS            AmpR: β-lactamase; bla; confers resistance to ampicillin, carbenicillin, and related antibiotics
   1942..2530    +  rep_origin     ori: high-copy-number ColE1/pMB1/pBR322/pUC origin of replication
   2713..2769    +  CDS            lacI (fragment): lac repressor; lacI; The lac repressor binds to the lac operator to inhibit transcription in E. coli. This inhibition can be relieved by adding lactose or isopropyl-β-D-thiogalactopyranoside (IPTG).
   2776..3105    +  promoter       SV40 promoter: SV40 enhancer and early promoter
   3305..3424    +  CDS            gpt (fragment): XGPT_ECOLI - Also known as gpp, gxu. Experimental evidence at protein level: Swiss-Prot protein existence level 1. Purine salvage pathway enzyme that catalyzes the transfer of the ribosyl-5-phosphate group from 5-phospho-alpha-D-ribose 1- diphosphate (PRPP) to the N9 position of the 6-oxopurines guanine and xanthine to form the corresponding ribonucleotides GMP (guanosine 5'- monophosphate) and XMP (xanthosine 5'-monophosphate), with the release of PPi. To a lesser extent, also acts on hypoxanthine (PubMed:9100006, PubMed:3886014). Does not ribophosphorylate adenine (PubMed:3886014). From Esch
   3424..3759    +  CDS            gpt (fragment): XGPT_ECOLI - Also known as gpp, gxu. Experimental evidence at protein level: Swiss-Prot protein existence level 1. Purine salvage pathway enzyme that catalyzes the transfer of the ribosyl-5-phosphate group from 5-phospho-alpha-D-ribose 1- diphosphate (PRPP) to the N9 position of the 6-oxopurines guanine and xanthine to form the corresponding ribonucleotides GMP (guanosine 5'- monophosphate) and XMP (xanthosine 5'-monophosphate), with the release of PPi. To a lesser extent, also acts on hypoxanthine (PubMed:9100006, PubMed:3886014). Does not ribophosphorylate adenine (PubMed:3886014). From Esch
   3854..4159    +  CDS            frsA (fragment): FRSA_ECOLI - Also known as yafA. Experimental evidence at protein level: Swiss-Prot protein existence level 1. Catalyzes the hydrolysis of esters (PubMed:15808744). Displays esterase activity toward pNP-butyrate (PubMed:15808744). May stimulate mixed-acid fermentation by acting as a fermentation/respiration switch that down-regulates respiration and up- regulates fermentation rates (PubMed:15169777). From Escherichia coli (strain K12).
   4163..4237    +  CDS            small t antigen (fragment): SV40 (simian virus 40) small t antigen
   4239..4304    +  intron         small t intron: SV40 (simian virus 40) small t antigen intron
   4434..4454    +  CDS            SV40 NLS: nuclear localization signal of SV40 (simian virus 40) large T antigen
   4773..4856    +  CDS            large T antigen (fragment): large T antigen from SV40 (simian virus 40)
   4879..5013    +  polyA_signal   SV40 poly(A) signal: SV40 polyadenylation signal
   5180..5509    +  CDS            nef (fragment): NEF_HV1BR - Experimental evidence at protein level: Swiss-Prot protein existence level 1. Extracellular Nef protein targets CD4(+) T-lymphocytes for apoptosis by interacting with CXCR4 surface receptors (PubMed:14990729). From Human immunodeficiency virus type 1 group M subtype B (isolate BRU/LAI) (HIV-1).
   5557..5814    +  LTR            5' LTR (truncated): truncated 5' long terminal repeat (LTR) from HIV-1
   5861..5986    +  misc_feature   HIV-1 Ψ: packaging signal of human immunodeficiency virus type 1
   5970..6308    +  CDS            HIV-1 gag (fragment): gag protein from human immunodeficiency virus 1; gag
   6483..6716    +  misc_feature   RRE: The Rev response element (RRE) of HIV-1 allows for Rev-dependent mRNA export from the nucleus to the cytoplasm.
   7093..7193    +  CDS            Rev (fragment): human immunodeficiency virus 1 (HIV-1) Rev protein; rev; enhances nuclear export of unspliced and incompletely spliced viral mRNAs
   7230..7347    +  misc_feature   cPPT/CTS: central polypurine tract and central termination sequence of HIV-1
   7409..7758    +  promoter       TRE3GV promoter: 3rd-generation Tet-responsive promoter that can be activated by binding of Tet-On® 3G, optimized for retroviral and lentiviral vectors
   8059..8077    +  misc_RNA       MS2 stem loop: stem loop that binds the bacteriophage MS2 coat protein
   8098..8116    +  misc_RNA       MS2 stem loop: stem loop that binds the bacteriophage MS2 coat protein
   8168..8186    +  misc_RNA       MS2 stem loop: stem loop that binds the bacteriophage MS2 coat protein
   8207..8225    +  misc_RNA       MS2 stem loop: stem loop that binds the bacteriophage MS2 coat protein
   8277..8295    +  misc_RNA       MS2 stem loop: stem loop that binds the bacteriophage MS2 coat protein
   8316..8334    +  misc_RNA       MS2 stem loop: stem loop that binds the bacteriophage MS2 coat protein
   8386..8404    +  misc_RNA       MS2 stem loop: stem loop that binds the bacteriophage MS2 coat protein
   8425..8443    +  misc_RNA       MS2 stem loop: stem loop that binds the bacteriophage MS2 coat protein
   8495..8513    +  misc_RNA       MS2 stem loop: stem loop that binds the bacteriophage MS2 coat protein
   8534..8552    +  misc_RNA       MS2 stem loop: stem loop that binds the bacteriophage MS2 coat protein
   8604..8622    +  misc_RNA       MS2 stem loop: stem loop that binds the bacteriophage MS2 coat protein
   8643..8661    +  misc_RNA       MS2 stem loop: stem loop that binds the bacteriophage MS2 coat protein
   8749..8767    +  misc_feature   MCS (fragment): pBluescript multiple cloning site
   8767..9355    +  misc_feature   WPRE: woodchuck hepatitis virus posttranscriptional regulatory element
   9356..9378    +  misc_feature   MCS (fragment): pBluescript multiple cloning site
   9395..9463    +  CDS            nef (fragment): NEF_HV1Z2 - Experimental evidence at protein level: Swiss-Prot protein existence level 1. Extracellular Nef protein targets CD4(+) T-lymphocytes for apoptosis by interacting with CXCR4 surface receptors. From Human immunodeficiency virus type 1 group M subtype D (isolate Z2/CDC-Z34) (HIV-1).
   9465..9698    +  LTR            3' LTR (ΔU3): self-inactivating 3' long terminal repeat (LTR) from HIV-1
   9723..18      -  promoter       SP6 promoter (across the origin): promoter for bacteriophage SP6 RNA polymerase
