[The description below was written by a language model from this plasmid's Addgene catalogue record and pLannotate feature annotations shown in this document.]
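Description:
pHR-Tre3G-47xCAG-12xMS2 is a second-generation HIV-1-based lentiviral transfer plasmid of about 9.7 kb, built on the pHR-TRE3G backbone for doxycycline-inducible expression of a synthetic repeat-containing RNA in mammalian cells. In bacteria it is maintained through a ColE1/pMB1-type origin and selected with ampicillin via the β-lactamase gene. The catalogue lists it as low copy and specifies a recombination-tolerant host strain, consistent with the repetitive insert and the two LTRs. The backbone also carries remnants of older vector lineages outside the viral region, including fragments of TcR, rop and lacI. There is also an SV40 promoter–gpt–SV40 small t intron/poly(A) cassette, in which gpt is annotated only as fragments.

The proviral region runs from a truncated 5' LTR through the Ψ packaging signal with a partial gag sequence, the Rev response element and the cPPT/CTS to a self-inactivating ΔU3 3' LTR. These elements allow packaging, Rev-dependent export of the genomic RNA and integration when packaging and envelope functions are supplied in trans. Within this region a TRE3GV promoter, which requires a Tet-On 3G transactivator provided separately, drives the roughly 1 kb insert cloned between EcoRI and NotI, followed by a WPRE to enhance transcript expression. The insert comprises 47 CAG repeats and twelve MS2 stem loops. The twelve loops are annotated individually, whereas the CAG tract itself is not annotated and presumably lies in the gap between promoter and first loop. The MS2 hairpins bind the bacteriophage MS2 coat protein, so a fluorescent coat-protein fusion can be used to visualise the transcript in living cells. The associated publication concerns RNA phase transitions in repeat expansion disorders. The two feature tables, from the depositor's sequence and the repository's sequencing, agree apart from minor one-base offsets and differing labels for the env/Rev region.
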