Addgene plasmid #99148: pHR-Tre3G-47xCAG-12xMS2
Purpose: Encodes 47xCAG repeats with 12xMS2 tag, 2nd generation lentiviral vector
Depositing lab: Ron Vale. Depositing organization: University of California, San Francisco (UCSF). Publication: RNA phase transitions in repeat expansion disorders. Jain A, Vale RD. Nature. 2017 Jun 8;546(7657):243-247. doi: 10.1038/nature22386. Epub 2017 May 31. PubMed 28562589.
Backbone
  Vector backbone: pHR-TRE3G
  Backbone manufacturer: Clontech
  Backbone size w/o insert (bp): 8700
  Total vector size (bp): 9723
  Vector type: Mammalian Expression, Lentiviral
Growth in bacteria
  Bacterial resistance: Ampicillin, 100 μg/mL
  Growth temperature: 30°C
  Growth strain: NEB Stable
  Copy number: Low Copy
Gene/Insert
  Gene/Insert name: 47xCAG 12xMS2 hairpins
  Species: Synthetic
  Insert size (bp): 1000
  Promoter: TRE3G
  Cloning method: Restriction Enzyme; 5′ cloning site EcoRI (not destroyed); 3′ cloning site NotI (not destroyed)
  Sequencing primers: 5′ AGCTCGTTTAGTGAACCGTCAGATC; 3′ CATAGCGTAAAAGGAGCAACA
Terms and licenses: Academic/Nonprofit Terms; Industry Terms: Not Available to Industry
How to cite: pHR-Tre3G-47xCAG-12xMS2 was a gift from Ron Vale (Addgene plasmid # 99148 ; http://n2t.net/addgene:99148 ; RRID:Addgene_99148)
